>Addgene plasmid #91992 | MSCV-Puro-FH-AGO2-5xA | addgene full sequence | sequence record 180581 | Addgene NGS Result
TGAAAGACCCCACCTGTAGGTTTGGCAAGCTAGCTTAAGTAACGCCATTTTGCAAGGCATGGAAAATACA
TAACTGAGAATAGAGAAGTTCAGATCAAGGTTAGGAACAGAGAGACAGCAGAATATGGGCCAAACAGGAT
ATCTGTGGTAAGCAGTTCCTGCCCCGGCTCAGGGCCAAGAACAGATGGTCCCCAGATGCGGTCCCGCCCT
CAGCAGTTTCTAGAGAACCATCAGATGTTTCCAGGGTGCCCCAAGGACCTGAAATGACCCTGTGCCTTAT
TTGAACTAACCAATCAGTTCGCTTCTCGCTTCTGTTCGCGCGCTTCTGCTCCCCGAGCTCAATAAAAGAG
CCCACAACCCCTCACTCGGCGCGCCAGTCCTCCGATAGACTGCGTCGCCCGGGTACCCGTATTCCCAATA
AAGCCTCTTGCTGTTTGCATCCGAATCGTGGACTCGCTGATCCTTGGGAGGGTCTCCTCAGATTGATTGA
CTGCCCACCTCGGGGGTCTTTCATTTGGAGGTTCCACCGAGATTTGGAGACCCCTGCCCAGGGACCACCG
ACCCCCCCGCCGGGAGGTAAGCTGGCCAGCGGTCGTTTCGTGTCTGTCTCTGTCTTTGTGCGTGTTTGTG
CCGGCATCTAATGTTTGCGCCTGCGTCTGTACTAGTTAGCTAACTAGCTCTGTATCTGGCGGACCCGTGG
TGGAACTGACGAGTTCTGAACACCCGGCCGCAACCCTGGGAGACGTCCCAGGGACTTTGGGGGCCGTTTT
TGTGGCCCGACCTGAGGAAGGGAGTCGATGTGGAATCCGACCCCGTCAGGATATGTGGTTCTGGTAGGAG
ACGAGAACCTAAAACAGTTCCCGCCTCCGTCTGAATTTTTGCTTTCGGTTTGGAACCGAAGCCGCGCGTC
TTGTCTGCTGCAGCGCTGCAGCATCGTTCTGTGTTGTCTCTGTCTGACTGTGTTTCTGTATTTGTCTGAA
AATTAGGGCCAGACTGTTACCACTCCCTTAAGTTTGACCTTAGGTCACTGGAAAGATGTCGAGCGGATCG
CTCACAACCAGTCGGTAGATGTCAAGAAGAGACGTTGGGTTACCTTCTGCTCTGCAGAATGGCCAACCTT
TAACGTCGGATGGCCGCGAGACGGCACCTTTAACCGAGACCTCATCACCCAGGTTAAGATCAAGGTCTTT
TCACCTGGCCCGCATGGACACCCAGACCAGGTCCCCTACATCGTGACCTGGGAAGCCTTGGCTTTTGACC
CCCCTCCCTGGGTCAAGCCCTTTGTACACCCTAAGCCTCCGCCTCCTCTTCCTCCATCCGCCCCGTCTCT
CCCCCTTGAACCTCCTCGTTCGACCCCGCCTCGATCCTCCCTTTATCCAGCCCTCACTCCTTCTCTAGGC
GCCGGAATTAGATCTCTCGAGGTTAACGAATTCGCCATGGACTACAAGGACGACGATGACAAGTACCCTT
ATGACGTGCCCGATTACGCTAGCGGCCGCATGTACTCGGGAGCCGGCCCCGCACTTGCACCTCCTGCGCC
GCCGCCCCCCATCCAAGGATATGCCTTCAAGCCTCCACCTAGACCCGACTTTGGGACCTCCGGGAGAACA
ATCAAATTACAGGCCAATTTCTTCGAAATGGACATCCCCAAAATTGACATCTATCATTATGAATTGGATA
TCAAGCCAGAGAAGTGCCCGAGGAGAGTTAACAGGGAAATCGTGGAACACATGGTCCAGCACTTTAAAAC
ACAGATCTTTGGGGATCGGAAGCCCGTGTTTGACGGCAGGAAGAATCTATACACAGCCATGCCCCTTCCG
ATTGGGAGGGACAAGGTGGAGCTGGAGGTCACGCTGCCAGGAGAAGGCAAGGATCGCATCTTCAAGGTGT
CCATCAAGTGGGTGTCCTGCGTGAGCTTGCAGGCGTTACACGATGCACTTTCAGGGCGGCTGCCCAGCGT
CCCTTTTGAGACGATCCAGGCCCTGGACGTGGTCATGAGGCACTTGCCATCCATGAGGTACACCCCCGTG
GGCCGCTCCTTCTTCACCGCGTCCGAAGGCTGCTCTAACCCTCTTGGCGGGGGCCGAGAAGTGTGGTTTG
GCTTCCATCAGTCCGTCCGGCCTTCTCTCTGGAAAATGATGCTGAATATTGATGTGTCAGCAACAGCGTT
TTACAAGGCACAGCCAGTAATCGAGTTTGTTTGTGAAGTTTTGGATTTTAAAAGTATTGAAGAACAACAA
AAACCTCTGACAGATTCCCAAAGGGTAAAGTTTACCAAAGAAATTAAAGGTCTAAAGGTGGAGATAACGC
ACTGTGGGCAGATGAAGAGGAAGTACCGTGTCTGCAATGTGACCCGGCGGCCCGCCAGTCACCAAACATT
CCCGCTGCAGCAGGAGAGCGGGCAGACGGTGGAGTGCACGGTGGCCCAGTATTTCAAGGACAGGCACAAG
TTGGTTCTGCGCTACCCCCACCTCCCATGTTTACAAGTCGGACAGGAGCAGAAACACACCTACCTTCCCC
TGGAGGTCTGTAACATTGTGGCAGGACAAAGATGTATTAAAAAATTAACGGACAATCAGACCTCAACCAT
GATCAGAGCGACTGCTAGGTCGGCGCCCGATCGGCAAGAAGAGATTAGCAAATTGATGCGAAGTGCAAGT
TTCAACACAGATCCATACGTCCGTGAATTTGGAATCATGGTCAAAGATGAGATGACAGACGTGACTGGGC
GGGTGCTGCAGCCGCCCTCCATCCTCTACGGGGGCAGGAATAAAGCTATTGCGACCCCTGTCCAGGGCGT
CTGGGACATGCGGAAC
[405 nt withheld, positions 2817-3221]
AACAACATCCTGCTGCCCCAGGGCAGGCCGCCGGTGTTCCAGCAGCCCGTCATCTTTCTGGGAGCAGACG
TCACTCACCCCCCCGCCGGGGATGGGAAGAAGCCCTCCATTGCCGCCGTGGTGGGCAGCATGGACGCCCA
CCCCAATCGCTACTGCGCCACCGTGCGCGTGCAGCAGCACCGGCAGGAGATCATACAAGACCTGGCCGCC
ATGGTCCGCGAGCTCCTCATCCAGTTCTACAAGTCCACGCGCTTCAAGCCCACCCGCATCATCTTCTACC
GCGACGGTGTCTCTGAAGGCCAGTTCCAGCAGGTTCTCCACCACGAGTTGCTGGCCATCCGTGAGGCCTG
TATCAAGCTAGAAAAAGACTACCAGCCCGGGATCACCTTCATCGTGGTGCAGAAGAGGCACCACACCCGG
CTCTTCTGCACTGACAAGAACGAGCGGGTTGGGAAAAGTGGAAACATTCCAGCAGGCACGACTGTGGACA
CGAAAATCACCCACCCCACCGAGTTCGACTTCTACCTGTGTAGTCACGCTGGCATCCAGGGGACAAGCAG
GCCTTCGCACTATCACGTCCTCTGGGACGACAATCGTTTCTCCTCTGATGAGCTGCAGATCCTAACCTAC
CAGCTGTGTCACACCTACGTGCGCTGCACACGCTCCGTGTCCATCCCAGCGCCAGCATACTACGCTCACC
TGGTGGCCTTCCGGGCCAGGTACCACCTGGTGGATAAGGAACATGACGCTGCTGAAGGAGCCCATGCCGC
TGGGCAGGCTAACGGGCGAGACCACCAAGCACTGGCCAAGGCGGTCCAGGTTCACCAAGACACTCTGCGC
ACCATGTACTTTGCTTGAGAATTCTACCGGGTAGGGGAGGCGCTTTTCCCAAGGCAGTCTGGAGCATGCG
CTTTAGCAGCCCCGCTGGGCACTTGGCGCTACACAAGTGGCCTCTGGCCTCGCACACATTCCACATCCAC
CGGTAGGCGCCAACCGGCTCCGTTCTTTGGTGGCCCCTTCGCGCCACCTTCTACTCCTCCCCTAGTCAGG
AAGTTCCCCCCCGCCCCGCAGCTCGCGTCGTGCAGGACGTGACAAATGGAAGTAGCACGTCTCACTAGTC
TCGTGCAGATGGACAGCACCGCTGAGCAATGGAAGCGGGTAGGCCTTTGGGGCAGCGGCCAATAGCAGCT
TTGCTCCTTCGCTTTCTGGGCTCAGAGGCTGGGAAGGGGTGGGTCCGGGGGCGGGCTCRGGGGCGGGCTC
AGGGGCGGGGCGGGCGCCCGAAGGTCCTCCGGAGGCCCGGCATTCTGCACGCTTCAAAAGCGCACGTCTG
CCGCGCTGTTCTCCTCTTCCTCATCTCCGGGCCTTTCGACCTGCAGCCCAAGCTTACCATGACCGAGTAC
AAGCCCACGGTGCGCCTCGCCACCCGCGACGACGTCCCCAGGGCCGTACGCACCCTCGCCGCCGCGTTCG
CCGACTACCCCGCCACGCGCCACACCGTCGATCCGGACCGCCACATCGAGCGGGTCACCGAGCTGCAAGA
ACTCTTCCTCACGCGCGTCGGGCTCGACATCGGCAAGGTGTGGGTCGCGGACGACGGCGCCGCGGTGGCG
GTCTGGACCACGCCGGAGAGCGTCGAAGCGGGGGCGGTGTTCGCCGAGATCGGCCCGCGCATGGCCGAGT
TGAGCGGTTCCCGGCTGGCCGCGCAGCAACAGATGGAAGGCCTCCTGGCGCCGCACCGGCCCAAGGAGCC
CGCGTGGTTCCTGGCCACCGTCGGCGTCTCGCCCGACCACCAGGGCAAGGGTCTGGGCAGCGCCGTCGTG
CTCCCCGGAGTGGAGGCGGCCGAGCGCGCCGGGGTGCCCGCCTTCCTGGAGACCTCCGCGCCCCGCAACC
TCCCCTTCTACGAGCGGCTCGGCTTCACCGTCACCGCCGACGTCGAGGTGCCCGAAGGACCGCGCACCTG
GTGCATGACCCGCAAGCCCGGTGCCTGACGCCCGCCCCACGACCCGCAGCGCCCGACCGAAAGGAGCGCA
CGACCCCATGCATCGATAAAATAAAAGATTTTATTTAGTCTCCAGAAAAAGGGGGGAATGAAAGACCCCA
CCTGTAGGTTTGGCAAGCTAGCTTAAGTAACGCCATTTTGCAAGGCATGGAAAATACATAACTGAGAATA
GAGAAGTTCAGATCAAGGTTAGGAACAGAGAGACAGCAGAATATGGGCCAAACAGGATATCTGTGGTAAG
CAGTTCCTGCCCCGGCTCAGGGCCAAGAACAGATGGTCCCCAGATGCGGTCCCGCCCTCAGCAGTTTCTA
GAGAACCATCAGATGTTTCCAGGGTGCCCCAAGGACCTGAAATGACCCTGTGCCTTATTTGAACTAACCA
ATCAGTTCGCTTCTCGCTTCTGTTCGCGCGCTTCTGCTCCCCGAGCTCAATAAAAGAGCCCACAACCCCT
CACTCGGCGCGCCAGTCCTCCGATAGACTGCGTCGCCCGGGTACCCGTGTATCCAATAAACCCTCTTGCA
GTTGCATCCGACTTGTGGTCTCGCTGTTCCTTGGGAGGGTCTCCTCTGAGTGATTGACTACCCGTCAGCG
GGGGTCTTTCATGGGTAACAGTTTCTTGAAGTTGGAGAACAACATTCTGAGGGTAGGAGTCGAATATTAA
GTAATCCTGACTCAATTAGCCACTGTTTTGAATCCACATACTCCAATACTCCTGAAATAGTTCATTATGG
ACAGCGCAGAAAGAGCTGGGGAGAATTGTGAAATTGTTATCCGCTCACAATTCCACACAACATACGAGCC
GGAAGCATAAAGTGTAAAGCCTGGGGTGCCTAATGAGTGAGCTAACTCACATTAATTGCGTTGCGCTCAC
TGCCCGCTTTCCAGTCGGGAAACCTGTCGTGCCAGCTGCATTAATGAATCGGCCAACGCGCGGGGAGAGG
CGGTTTGCGTATTGGGCGCTCTTCCGCTTCCTCGCTCACTGACTCGCTGCGCTCGGTCGTTCGGCTGCGG
CGAGCGGTATCAGCTCACTCAAAGGCGGTAATACGGTTATCCACAGAATCAGGGGATAACGCAGGAAAGA
ACATGTGAGCAAAAGGCCAGCAAAAGGCCAGGAACCGTAAAAAGGCCGCGTTGCTGGCGTTTTTCCATAG
GCTCCGCCCCCCTGACGAGCATCACAAAAATCGACGCTCAAGTCAGAGGTGGCGAAACCCGACAGGACTA
TAAAGATACCAGGCGTTTCCCCCTGGAAGCTCCCTCGTGCGCTCTCCTGTTCCGACCCTGCCGCTTACCG
GATACCTGTCCGCCTTTCTCCCTTCGGGAAGCGTGGCGCTTTCTCATAGCTCACGCTGTAGGTATCTCAG
TTCGGTGTAGGTCGTTCGCTCCAAGCTGGGCTGTGTGCACGAACCCCCCGTTCAGCCCGACCGCTGCGCC
TTATCCGGTAACTATCGTCTTGAGTCCAACCCGGTAAGACACGACTTATCGCCACTGGCAGCAGCCACTG
GTAACAGGATTAGCAGAGCGAGGTATGTAGGCGGTGCTACAGAGTTCTTGAAGTGGTGGCCTAACTACGG
CTACACTAGAAGAACAGTATTTGGTATCTGCGCTCTGCTGAAGCCAGTTACCTTCGGAAAAAGAGTTGGT
AGCTCTTGATCCGGCAAACAAACCACCGCTGGTAGCGGTGGTTTTTTTGTTTGCAAGCAGCAGATTACGC
GCAGAAAAAAAGGATCTCAAGAAGATCCTTTGATCTTTTCTACGGGGTCTGACGCTCAGTGGAACGAAAA
CTCACGTTAAGGGATTTTGGTCATGAGATTATCAAAAAGGATCTTCACCTAGATCCTTTTAAATTAAAAA
TGAAGTTTTAAATCAATCTAAAGTATATATGAGTAAACTTGGTCTGACAGTTACCAATGCTTAATCAGTG
AGGCACCTATCTCAGCGATCTGTCTATTTCGTTCATCCATAGTTGCCTGACTCCCCGTCGTGTAGATAAC
TACGATACGGGAGGGCTTACCATCTGGCCCCAGTGCTGCAATGATACCGCGAGACCCACGCTCACCGGCT
CCAGATTTATCAGCAATAAACCAGCCAGCCGGAAGGGCCGAGCGCAGAAGTGGTCCTGCAACTTTATCCG
CCTCCATCCAGTCTATTAATTGTTGCCGGGAAGCTAGAGTAAGTAGTTCGCCAGTTAATAGTTTGCGCAA
CGTTGTTGCCATTGCTACAGGCATCGTGGTGTCACGCTCGTCGTTTGGTATGGCTTCATTCAGCTCCGGT
TCCCAACGATCAAGGCGAGTTACATGATCCCCCATGTTGTGCAAAAAAGCGGTTAGCTCCTTCGGTCCTC
CGATCGTTGTCAGAAGTAAGTTGGCCGCAGTGTTATCACTCATGGTTATGGCAGCACTGCATAATTCTCT
TACTGTCATGCCATCCGTAAGATGCTTTTCTGTGACTGGTGAGTACTCAACCAAGTCATTCTGAGAATAG
TGTATGCGGCGACCGAGTTGCTCTTGCCCGGCGTCAATACGGGATAATACCGCGCCACATAGCAGAACTT
TAAAAGTGCTCATCATTGGAAAACGTTCTTCGGGGCGAAAACTCTCAAGGATCTTACCGCTGTTGAGATC
CAGTTCGATGTAACCCACTCGTGCACCCAACTGATCTTCAGCATCTTTTACTTTCACCAGCGTTTCTGGG
TGAGCAAAAACAGGAAGGCAAAATGCCGCAAAAAAGGGAATAAGGGCGACACGGAAATGTTGAATACTCA
TACTCTTCCTTTTTCAATATTATTGAAGCATTTATCAGGGTTATTGTCTCATGAGCGGATACATATTTGA
ATGTATTTAGAAAAATAAACAAATAGGGGTTCCGCGCACATTTCCCCGAAAAGTGCCACCTGACGTCTAA
GAAACCATTATTATCATGACATTAACCTATAAAAATAGGCGTATCACGAGGCCCTTTCGTCTCGCGCGTT
TCGGTGATGACGGTGAAAACCTCTGACACATGCAGCTCCCGGAGACGGTCACAGCTTGTCTGTAAGCGGA
TGCCGGGAGCAGACAAGCCCGTCAGGGCGCGTCAGCGGGTGTTGGCGGGTGTCGGGGCTGGCTTAACTAT
GCGGCATCAGAGCAGATTGTACTGAGAGTGCACCATATGCGGTGTGAAATACCGCACAGATGCGTAAGGA
GAAAATACCGCATCAGGCGCCATTCGCCATTCAGGCTGCGCAACTGTTGGGAAGGGCGATCGGTGCGGGC
CTCTTCGCTATTACGCCAGCTGGCGAAAGGGGGATGTGCTGCAAGGCGATTAAGTTGGGTAACGCCAGGG
TTTTCCCAGTCACGACGTTGTAAAACGACGGCGCAAGGAATGGTGCATGCAAGGAGATGGCGCCCAACAG
TCCCCCGGCCACGGGGCCTGCCACCATACCCACGCCGAAACAAGCGCTCATGAGCCCGAAGTGGCGAGCC
CGATCTTCCCCATCGGTGATGTCGGCGATATAGGCGCCAGCAACCGCACCTGTGGCGCCGGTGATGCCGG
CCACGATGCGTCCGGCGTAGAGGCGATTAGTCCAATTTGTTAAAGACAGGATATCAGTGGTCCAGGCTCT
AGTTTTGACTCAACAATATCACCAGCTGAAGCCTATAGAGTACGAGCCATAGATAAAATAAAAGATTTTA
TTTAGTCTCCAGAAAAAGGGGGGAA
Features (pLannotate 1.2.2; 20 found; start..end, strand, type, name):
    579..920     +  misc_feature   MESV Ψ: packaging signal of murine embryonic stem cell virus
    987..1403    +  CDS            gag (truncated): truncated Moloney murine leukemia virus (MMLV) gag gene lacking the start codon
   1443..1463    +  CDS            FLAG (fragment): FLAG® epitope tag, followed by an enterokinase cleavage site
   1500..4076    +  CDS            AGO2 (sequence partly withheld): AGO2_HUMAN - Also known as EIF2C2. Experimental evidence at protein level: Swiss-Prot protein existence level 1. Required for RNA-mediated gene silencing (RNAi) by the RNA- induced silencing complex (RISC). The 'minimal RISC' appears to include AGO2 bound to a short guide RNA such as a microRNA (miRNA) or short interfering RNA (siRNA). These guide RNAs direct RISC to complementary mRNAs that are targets for RISC-mediated gene silencing. The precise mechanism of gene silencing depends on the degree of complementarity between the miRNA or siRNA and its target. Binding of RISC to a perfectly comp
   4090..4589    +  promoter       PGK promoter: mouse phosphoglycerate kinase 1 promoter
   4610..5209    +  CDS            PuroR: puromycin N-acetyltransferase; pac from Streptomyces alboniger; confers resistance to puromycin
   5309..5823    +  LTR            3' LTR: 3' long terminal repeat from murine embryonic stem cell virus
   5985..6001    -  protein_bind   lac operator: The lac repressor binds to the lac operator to inhibit transcription in E. coli. This inhibition can be relieved by adding lactose or isopropyl-β-D-thiogalactopyranoside (IPTG). lac repressor encoded by lacI
   6009..6039    -  promoter       lac promoter: promoter for the E. coli lac operon
   6054..6075    -  protein_bind   CAP binding site: CAP binding activates transcription in the presence of cAMP. E. coli catabolite activator protein
   6088..6180    -  CDS            lacI (fragment): lac repressor; lacI; The lac repressor binds to the lac operator to inhibit transcription in E. coli. This inhibition can be relieved by adding lactose or isopropyl-β-D-thiogalactopyranoside (IPTG).
   6363..6951    -  rep_origin     ori: high-copy-number ColE1/pMB1/pBR322/pUC origin of replication
   7122..7982    -  CDS            AmpR: β-lactamase; bla; confers resistance to ampicillin, carbenicillin, and related antibiotics
   7983..8087    -  promoter       AmpR promoter: bla
   8182..8217    +  CDS            rop (fragment): Rop protein, which maintains plasmids at low copy number; rop
   8319..8418    +  misc_feature   bom (fragment): basis of mobility region from pBR322
   8424..8573    -  CDS            lacZα (fragment): LacZα fragment of β-galactosidase; lacZ fragment
   8573..8774    -  CDS            TcR (fragment): tetracycline efflux protein; tet; confers resistance to tetracycline
   8775..8873    +  CDS            env (fragment): murine leukemia virus gPr80 envelope polyprotein precursor; env; proteolytically cleaved into gp70SU and p15TM subunits
   8915..515     +  LTR            5' LTR (across the origin): 5' long terminal repeat from murine embryonic stem cell virus
