[The description below was written by a language model from this plasmid's Addgene catalogue record and pLannotate feature annotations shown in this document.]
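Description:
MSCV-Puro-FH-AGO2-5xA is a gammaretroviral mammalian expression vector built on the pMSCV-Puro backbone, about 8.9 kb in the sequenced record. It is maintained in E. coli through a high-copy ColE1/pUC-type origin and an ampicillin resistance gene (β-lactamase with its own promoter). The remaining bacterial annotations (fragments of lacI, lacZα, rop, bom and a tetracycline resistance gene, plus lac promoter/operator elements) are non-functional backbone remnants. The proviral portion is framed by murine embryonic stem cell virus 5′ and 3′ LTRs. It also contains the Ψ packaging signal and a truncated, start-codon-less gag segment that extends the packaging region. Together these allow the transcript to be encapsidated when gag, pol and env are supplied in trans by packaging cells.

The payload is human AGO2, the core Argonaute component of the RNA-induced silencing complex, carrying an N-terminal FLAG-HA tandem epitope tag. The feature table annotates only a FLAG fragment just upstream of the coding sequence, and the HA portion is not separately called. The insert bears five alanine substitutions (S824A, S828A, T830A, S831A, S834A, termed 5xA), which remove a cluster of serine/threonine residues and so yield a form that cannot be phosphorylated at those positions. No internal promoter precedes the insert, so expression is presumably driven by the 5′ LTR. Downstream, a mouse PGK promoter drives puromycin N-acetyltransferase for selection of stably transduced cells. The cloning sites are not recorded. The construct suits stable expression of tagged, phospho-deficient AGO2, for example for comparison with wild-type protein or for epitope-based purification in studies of how Argonaute phosphorylation affects microRNA-mediated silencing.
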