Addgene plasmid #91992: MSCV-Puro-FH-AGO2-5xA
Purpose: Expresses FLAG-HA-AGO2 [S824A, S828A, T830A, S831A, S834A (5xA)]
Depositing lab: Joshua Mendell. Depositing organization: University of Texas Southwestern Medical Center. Publication: An Argonaute phosphorylation cycle promotes microRNA-mediated silencing. Golden RJ, Chen B, Li T, Braun J, Manjunath H, Chen X, Wu J, Schmid V, Chang TC, Kopp F, Ramirez-Martinez A, Tagliabracci VS, Chen ZJ, Xie Y, Mendell JT. Nature. 2017 Feb 9;542(7640):197-202. doi: 10.1038/nature21025. Epub 2017 Jan 23. PubMed 28114302.
Backbone
  Vector backbone: pMSCV-Puro
  Backbone manufacturer: Clontech
  Vector type: Mammalian Expression, Retroviral
  Selectable markers: Puromycin
Growth in bacteria
  Bacterial resistance: Ampicillin, 100 μg/mL
  Growth temperature: 37°C
  Growth strain: NEB Stable
  Copy number: Unknown
Gene/Insert
  Gene/Insert name: AGO2
  Species: H. sapiens (human)
  Mutation: S824A, S828A, T830A, S831A, S834A (5xA)
  Entrez Gene: AGO2 (a.k.a. CASC7, EIF2C2, LESKRES, LINC00980, PPD, Q10)
  Tag / fusion protein: FLAG-HA (N terminal on insert)
  Cloning method: Restriction Enzyme; 5′ cloning site Unknown (unknown if destroyed); 3′ cloning site Unknown (unknown if destroyed)
Resource information
  A portion of this plasmid was derived from a plasmid made by: The parental AGO2 sequence used for this construct was amplified from a Thomas Tuschl lab plasmid (Addgene plasmid # 10822).
Terms and licenses: Academic/Nonprofit Terms; Industry Terms: Not Available to Industry
How to cite: MSCV-Puro-FH-AGO2-5xA was a gift from Joshua Mendell (Addgene plasmid # 91992 ; http://n2t.net/addgene:91992 ; RRID:Addgene_91992)
